Addgene plasmid #29045: pEMS1121
Purpose: Expression of the reporter gene under the control of the MiniPromoter in this plasmid has not been tested
Depositing lab: Elizabeth Simpson. Depositing organization: University of British Columbia. Publication: A regulatory toolbox of MiniPromoters to drive selective expression in the brain. Portales-Casamar E, Swanson DJ, Liu L, de Leeuw CN, Banks KG, Ho Sui SJ, Fulton DL, Ali J, Amirabbasi M, Arenillas DJ, Babyak N, Black SF, Bonaguro RJ, Brauer E, Candido TR, Castellarin M, Chen J, Chen Y, Cheng JC, Chopra V, Docking TR, Dreolini L, D'Souza CA, Flynn EK, Glenn R, Hatakka K, Hearty TG, Imanian B, Jiang S, Khorasan-zadeh S, Komljenovic I, Laprise S, Liao NY, Lim JS, Lithwick S, Liu F, Liu J, Lu M, McConechy M, McLeod AJ, Milisavljevic M, Mis J, O'Connor K, Palma B, Palmquist DL, Schmouth JF, Swanson MI, Tam B, Ticoll A, Turner JL, Varhol R, Vermeulen J, Watkins RF, Wilson G, Wong BK, Wong SH, Wong TY, Yang GS, Ypsilanti AR, Jones SJ, Holt RA, Goldowitz D, Wasserman WW, Simpson EM. Proc Natl Acad Sci U S A. 2010 Sep 21. 107(38):16589-94. 10.1073/pnas.1009158107 PubMed 20807748.
Backbone
  Vector backbone: pEMS1302
  Backbone size w/o insert (bp): 17451
  Vector type: Pleiades Promoter Project [sic, Pleaides Plieades]
Growth in bacteria
  Bacterial resistance: Ampicillin, 100 μg/mL
  Growth temperature: 37°C
  Growth strain: DH5alpha
  Growth instructions: DH10B
  Copy number: High Copy
Gene/Insert
  Gene/Insert name: Ple90 (alt names: GFAP; Glial fibrillary acidic protein, astrocyte)
  Species: H. sapiens (human)
  Insert size (bp): 1430
  Entrez Gene: GFAP (a.k.a. ALXDRD)
  Tag / fusion protein: EGFP-Cre-NLS (C terminal on backbone)
  Cloning method: Restriction Enzyme; 5′ cloning site FseI (unknown if destroyed); 3′ cloning site AscI (unknown if destroyed)
  Sequencing primers: 5′ Unknown
Terms and licenses: Academic/Nonprofit Terms; Industry Terms: Not Available to Industry
How to cite: pEMS1121 was a gift from Elizabeth Simpson (Addgene plasmid # 29045 ; http://n2t.net/addgene:29045 ; RRID:Addgene_29045)
