[The description below was written by a language model from this plasmid's Addgene catalogue record.]
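Description:
pEMS1121 is a Pleiades Promoter Project plasmid built on the pEMS1302 backbone, a large vector of about 17.5 kb without insert. It is maintained in E. coli as a high-copy plasmid under ampicillin selection. The record provides catalogue fields only, with no feature table. The origin of replication and any other backbone elements, such as genomic targeting arms or mammalian selection markers, are therefore not stated and cannot be described here.

The insert is Ple90, a roughly 1.4 kb human MiniPromoter derived from regulatory sequence of GFAP, the gene for glial fibrillary acidic protein, a classic astrocyte marker. It was cloned by restriction enzymes between FseI and AscI sites, upstream of a backbone-encoded EGFP-Cre-NLS reporter. In this arrangement the MiniPromoter is intended to drive a fusion protein that combines green fluorescence for direct visualisation with Cre recombinase activity. A nuclear localisation signal directs the fusion to the nucleus, where Cre can act on loxP-flanked targets. Promoter activity could thus be read out either as EGFP signal or through Cre-dependent recombination of a separate reporter allele.

The plasmid belongs to a collection of compact human promoters designed to give selective expression in defined brain regions or cell types, in this case presumably astrocytes given the GFAP source gene. The depositor states explicitly that reporter expression under the control of this MiniPromoter has not been tested in this plasmid, so its specificity and strength remain unverified.
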