>Addgene plasmid #29045 | pEMS1121 | addgene partial sequence | sequence record 42334 | CRE-R 5'-gcaaacggacagaagcattt-3'
CCCTGAACATGTCCATCAGGTTCTTGCGAACCTCATCACTCGTTGCATCGACCGGTAATGCAGGCAAATT
TTGGTGTACGGTCAGTAAATTGGATAACTTGTACAGCTCGTCCATGCCGAGAGTGATCCCGGCGGCGGTC
ACGAACTCCAGCAGGACCATGTGATCGCGCTTCTCGTTGGGGTCTTTGCTCAGGGCGGACTGGGTGCTCA
GGTAGTGGTTGTCGGGCAGCAGCACGGGGCCGTCGCCGATGGGGGTGTTCTGCTGGTAGTGGTCGGCGAG
CTGCACGCTGCCGTCCTCGATGTTGTGGCGGATCTTGAAGTTCACCTTGATGCCGTTCTTCTGCTTGTCG
GCCATGATATAGACGTTGTGGCTGTTGTAGTTGTACTCCAGCTTGTGCCCCAGGATGTTGCCGTCCTCCT
TGAAGTCGATGCCCTTCAGCTCGATGCGGTTCACCAGGGTGTCGCCCTCGAACTTCACCTCGGCGCGGGT
CTTGTAGTTGCCGTCGTCCTTGAAGAAGATGGTGCGCTCCTGGACGTAGCCTTCGGGCATGGCGGACTTG
AAGAAGTCGTGCTGCTTCATGTGGTCGGGGTAGCGGCTGAAGCACTGCACGCCGTAGGTCAGGGTGGTCA
CGAGGGTGGGCCAGGGCACGGGCAGCTTGCCGGTGGTGCAGATGAACTTCAGGGTCAGCTTGCCGTAGGT
GGCATCGCCCTCGCCCTCGCCGGACACGCTGAACTTGTGGCCGTTTACGTCGCCGTCCAGCTCGACCA
