>Addgene plasmid #29045 | pEMS1121 | addgene partial sequence | sequence record 42336 | pEMS1307-fwd 5'-ccgcacgtctaagaaaccat-3'
TTTCGTCTTCAAGAATTAATTCCGATCATATTCAATAACCCTTAATGAATTCGAGCTCCTAGGCCGGCCG
TGGTGACACACACCTGTAGTCCCAGCTATTCAGGAGGCTGAGGTGAGGGGATCACTTAAGGCTGGGAGGT
TGAGGCTGCAGTGAGTCGTGGTTGCGCCACTGCACTCCAGCCTGGGCAACAGTGAGACCCTGTCTCAAAA
GACAAAAAAAAAAAAAAAAAAAAGAACATATCCTGGTGTGGAGTAGGGGACGCTGCTCTGACAGAGGCTC
GGGGGCCTGAGCTGGCTCTGTGAGCTGGGGAGGAGGCAGACAGCCAGGCCTTGTCTGCAAGCAGACCTGG
CAGCATTGGGCTGGCCGCCCCCCAGGGCCTCCTCTTCATGCCCAGTGAATGACTCACCTTGGCACCGACA
CAATGTTCGGGGTGGGCACAGTGCCTGCTTCCCGCCGCACCCCAGCCCCCCTCAAATGCCTTCCGAGAAG
CCCATTGAGCAGGGGGCTTGCATTGCACCCCAGCCTGACAGCCTGGCATCTTGGGATAAAAGCAGCACAG
CCCCCTAGGGGCTGCCCTTGCTGTGTGGCGCCACCGGCGGTGGAGAACAAGGCTCTATTCAGCCTGTGCC
CAGGAAAGGGGATCAGGGGATGCCCAGGCATGGACAGTGGGTGGCAGGGGGGGAGAGGAGGGCTGTCTGC
TTCCCAGAAGTCCAAGGACACAAATGGGTGAGGGGACTGGGCAGGGTTCTGACCCTGTGGGACCAGAGTG
GAGGGCGTA
